>Addgene plasmid #87346 | pSHS212 | addgene full sequence | sequence record 174283 | Addgene NGS Result
GATTTAAAACTTCATTTTTAATTTAAAAGGATCTAGGTGAAGATCCTTTTTGATAATCTCATGACCAAAA
TCCCTTAACGTGAGTTTTCGTTCCACTGAGCGTCAGACCCCGTAGAAAAGATCAAAGGATCTTCTTGAGA
TCCTTTTTTTCTGCGCGTAATCTGCTGCTTGCAAACAAAAAAACCACCGCTACCAGCGGTGGTTTGTTTG
CCGGATCAAGAGCTACCAACTCTTTTTCCGAAGGTAACTGGCTTCAGCAGAGCGCAGATACCAAATACTG
TCCTTCTAGTGTAGCCGTAGTTAGGCCACCACTTCAAGAACTCTGTAGCACCGCCTACATACCTCGCTCT
GCTAATCCTGTTACCAGTGGCTGCTGCCAGTGGCGATAAGTCGTGTCTTACCGGGTTGGACTCAAGACGA
TAGTTACCGGATAAGGCGCAGCGGTCGGGCTGAACGGGGGGTTCGTGCACACAGCCCAGCTTGGAGCGAA
CGACCTACACCGAACTGAGATACCTACAGCGTGAGCTATGAGAAAGCGCCACGCTTCCCGAAGGGAGAAA
GGCGGACAGGTATCCGGTAAGCGGCAGGGTCGGAACAGGAGAGCGCACGAGGGAGCTTCCAGGGGGAAAC
GCCTGGTATCTTTATAGTCCTGTCGGGTTTCGCCACCTCTGACTTGAGCGTCGATTTTTGTGATGCTCGT
CAGGGGGGCGGAGCCTATGGAAAAACGCCAGCAACGCGGCCTTTTTACGGTTCCTGGCCTTTTGCTGGCC
TTTTGCTCACATGTTCTTTCCTGCGTTATCCCCTGATTCTGTGGATAACCGTATTACCGCCTTTGAGTGA
GCTGATACCGCTCGCCGCAGCCGAACGACCGAGCGCAGCGAGTCAGTGAGCGAGGAAGCGGAAGAGCGCC
TGATGCGGTATTTTCTCCTTACGCATCTGTGCGGTATTTCACACCGCAATGGTGCACTCTCAGTACAATC
TGCTCTGATGCCGCATAGTTAAGCCAGTATACACTCCGCTATCGCTACGTGACTGGGTCATGGCTGCGCC
CCGACACCCGCCAACACCCGCTGACGCGCCCTGACGGGCTTGTCTGCTCCCGGCATCCGCTTACAGACAA
GCTGTGACCGTCTCCGGGAGCTGCATGTGTCAGAGGTTTTCACCGTCATCACCGAAACGCGCGAGGCAGC
TGCGGTAAAGCTCATCAGCGTGGTCGTGAAGCGATTCACAGATGTCTGCCTGTTCATCCGCGTCCAGCTC
GTTGAGTTTCTCCAGAAGCGTTAATGTCTGGCTTCTGATAAAGCGGGCCATGTTAAGGGCGGTTTTTTCC
TGTTTGGTCACTGATGCCTCCGTGTAAGGGGGATTTCTGTTCATGGGGGTAATGATACCGATGAAACGAG
AGAGGATGCTCACGATACGGGTTACTGATGATGAACATGCCCGGTTACTGGAACGTTGTGAGGGTAAACA
ACTGGCGGTATGGATGCGGCGGGACCAGAGAAAAATCACTCAGGGTCAATGCCAGCGCTTCGTTAATACA
GATGTAGGTGTTCCACAGGGTAGCCAGCAGCATCCTGCGATGCAGATCCGGAACATAATGGTGCAGGGCG
CTGACTTCCGCGTTTCCAGACTTTACGAAACACGGAAACCGAAGACCATTCATGTTGTTGCTCAGGTCGC
AGACGTTTTGCAGCAGCAGTCGCTTCACGTTCGCTCGCGTATCGGTGATTCATTCTGCTAACCAGTAAGG
CAACCCCGCCAGCCTAGCCGGGTCCTCAACGACAGGAGCACGATCATGCGCACCCGTGGCCAGGACCCAA
CGCTGCCCGAGATGCGCCGCGTGCGGCTGCTGGAGATGGCGGACGCGATGGATATGTTCTGCCAAGGGTT
GGTTTGCGCATTCACAGTTCTCCGCAAGAATTGATTGGCTCCAATTCTTGGAGTGGTGAATCCGTTAGCG
AGGTGCCGCCGGCTTCCATTCAGGTCGAGGTGGCCCGGCTCCATGCACCGCGACGCAACGCGGGGAGGCA
GACAAGGTATAGGGCGGCGCCTACAATCCATGCCAACCCGTTCCATGTGCTCGCCGAGGCGGCATAAATC
GCCGTGACGATCAGCGGTCCAATGATCGAAGTTAGGCTGGTAAGAGCCGCGAGCGATCCTTGAAGCTGTC
CCTGATGGTCGTCATCTACCTGCCTGGACAGCATGGCCTGCAACGCGGGCATCCCGATGCCGCCGGAAGC
GAGAAGAATCATAATGGGGAAGGCCATCCAGCCTCGCGTCGCGAACGCCAGCAAGACGTAGCCCAGCGCG
TCGGCCGCCATGCCGGCGATAATGGCCTGCTTCTCGCCGAAACGTTTGGTGGCGGGACCAGTGACGAAGG
CTTGAGCGAGGGCGTGCAAGATTCCGAATACCGCAAGCGACAGGCCGATCATCGTCGCGCTCCAGCGAAA
GCGGTCCTCGCCGAAAATGACCCAGAGCGCTGCCGGCACCTGTCCTACGAGTTGCATGATAAAGAAGACA
GTCATAAGTGCGGCGACGATAGTCATGCCCCGCGCCCACCGGAAGGAGCTGACTGGGTTGAAGGCTCTCA
AGGGCATCGGTCGACGCTCTCCCTTATGCGACTCCTGCATTAGGAAGCAGCCCAGTAGTAGGTTGAGGCC
GTTGAGCACCGCCGCCGCAAGGAATGGTGCATGCAAGGAGATGGCGCCCAACAGTCCCCCGGCCACGGGG
CCTGCCACCATACCCACGCCGAAACAAGCGCTCATGAGCCCGAAGTGGCGAGCCCGATCTTCCCCATCGG
TGATGTCGGCGATATAGGCGCCAGCAACCGCACCTGTGGCGCCGGTGATGCCGGCCACGATGCGTCCGGC
GTAGAGGATCGAGATCTCGATCCCGCGAAATTAATACGACTCACTATAGGGAGACCACAACGGTTTCCCT
CTAGTGCCGGCTCCGGAGAGCTCTTTAATTAAGCGGCCGCCCTGCAGGACTCGAGTTCTAGAAATAATTT
TGTTTAACTTTAAGAAGGAGATATACATATGAAATCTTCTCACCATCACCATCACCATCACCATCACCAT
GGTTCTTCTATGAAAATCGAAGAAGGTAAACTGGTAATCTGGATTAACGGCGATAAAGGCTATAACGGTC
TCGCTGAAGTCGGTAAGAAATTCGAGAAAGATACCGGAATTAAAGTCACCGTTGAGCATCCGGATAAACT
GGAAGAGAAATTCCCACAGGTTGCGGCAACTGGCGATGGCCCTGACATTATCTTCTGGGCACACGACCGC
TTTGGTGGCTACGCTCAATCTGGCCTGTTGGCTGAAATCACCCCGGACAAAGCGTTCCAGGACAAGCTGT
ATCCGTTTACCTGGGATGCCGTACGTTACAACGGCAAGCTGATTGCTTACCCGATCGCTGTTGAAGCGTT
ATCGCTGATTTATAACAAAGATCTGCTGCCGAACCCGCCAAAAACCTGGGAAGAGATCCCGGCGCTGGAT
AAAGAACTGAAAGCGAAAGGTAAGAGCGCGCTGATGTTCAACCTGCAAGAACCGTACTTCACCTGGCCGC
TGATTGCTGCTGACGGGGGTTATGCGTTCAAGTATGAAAACGGCAAGTACGACATTAAAGACGTGGGCGT
GGATAACGCTGGCGCAAAAGCGGGTCTGACCTTCCTGGTTGACCTGATTAAAAACAAACACATGAATGCA
GACACCGATTACTCCATCGCAGAAGCTGCCTTTAATAAAGGCGAAACAGCGATGACCATCAACGGCCCGT
GGGCATGGTCCAACATCGACACCAGCAAAGTGAATTATGGTGTAACGGTACTGCCGACCTTCAAGGGTCA
ACCATCCAAACCGTTCGTTGGCGTGCTGAGCGCAGGTATTAACGCCGCCAGTCCGAACAAAGAGCTGGCA
AAAGAGTTCCTCGAAAACTATCTGCTGACTGATGAAGGTCTGGAAGCGGTTAATAAAGACAAACCGCTGG
GTGCCGTAGCGCTGAAGTCTTACGAGGAAGAGTTGGCGAAAGATCCACGTATTGCCGCCACTATGGAAAA
CGCCCAGAAAGGTGAAATCATGCCGAACATCCCGCAGATGTCCGCTTTCTGGTATGCCGTGCGTACTGCG
GTGATCAACGCCGCCAGCGGTCGTCAGACTGTCGATGAAGCCCTGAAAGACGCGCAGACTAATTCGAGCT
CGAACAACAACAACAATAACAATAACAACAACCTCGGGATCGAGGAAAACCTGTACTTCCAATCCAATGC
AATGGATAAGAAATACTCAATAGGCTTAGATATCGGCACAAATAGCGTCGGATGGGCGGTGATCACTGAT
GAATATAAGGTTCCGTCTAAAAAGTTCAAGGTTCTGGGAAATACAGACCGCCACAGTATCAAAAAAAATC
TTATAGGGGCTCTTTTATTTGACAGTGGAGAGACAGCGGAAGCGACTCGTCTCAAACGGACAGCTCGTAG
AAGGTATACACGTCGGAAGAATCGTATTTCTTATCTACAGGAGATTTTTTCAAATGAGATGGCGAAAGTA
GATGATAGTTTCTTTCATCGACTTGAAGAGTCTTTTTTGGTGGAAGAAGACAAGAAGCATGAACGTCATC
CTATTTTTGGAAATATAGTAGATGAAGTTGCTTATCATGAGAAATATCCAACTATCTATCATCTGCGAAA
AAAATTGGTAGATTCTACTGATAAAGCGGATTTGCGCTTAATCTATTTGGCCTTAGCGCATATGATTAAG
TTTCGTGGTCATTTTTTGATTGAGGGAGATTTAAATCCTGATAATAGTGATGTGGACAAACTATTTATCC
AGTTGGTACAAACCTACAATCAATTATTTGAAGAAAACCCTATTAACGCAAGTGGAGTAGATGCTAAAGC
GATTCTTTCTGCACGATTGAGTAAATCAAGACGATTAGAAAATCTCATTGCTCAGCTCCCCGGTGAGAAG
AAAAATGGCTTATTTGGGAATCTCATTGCTTTGTCATTGGGTTTGACCCCTAATTTTAAATCAAATTTTG
ATTTGGCAGAAGATGCTAAATTACAGCTTTCAAAAGATACTTACGATGATGATTTAGATAATTTATTGGC
GCAAATTGGAGATCAATATGCTGATTTGTTTTTGGCAGCTAAGAATTTATCAGATGCTATTTTACTTTCA
GATATCCTAAGAGTAAATACTGAAATAACTAAGGCTCCCCTATCAGCTTCAATGATTAAACGCTACGATG
AACATCATCAAGACTTGACTCTTTTAAAAGCTTTAGTTCGACAACAACTTCCAGAAAAGTATAAAGAAAT
CTTTTTTGATCAATCAAAAAACGGATATGCAGGTTATATTGATGGGGGAGCTAGCCAAGAAGAATTTTAT
AAATTTATCAAACCAATTTTAGAAAAAATGGATGGTACTGAGGAATTATTGGTGAAACTAAATCGTGAAG
ATTTGCTGCGCAAGCAACGGACCTTTGACAACGGCTCTATTCCCCATCAAATTCACTTGGGTGAGCTGCA
TGCTATTTTGAGAAGACAAGAAGACTTTTATCCATTTTTAAAAGACAATCGTGAGAAGATTGAAAAAATC
TTGACTTTTCGAATTCCTTATTATGTTGGTCCATTGGCGCGTGGCAATAGTCGTTTTGCATGGATGACTC
GGAAGTCTGAAGAAACAATTACCCCATGGAATTTTGAAGAAGTTGTCGATAAAGGTGCTTCAGCTCAATC
ATTTATTGAACGCATGACAAACTTTGATAAAAATCTTCCAAATGAAAAAGTACTACCAAAACATAGTTTG
CTTTATGAGTATTTTACGGTTTATAACGAATTGACAAAGGTCAAATATGTTACTGAAGGAATGCGAAAAC
CAGCATTTCTTTCAGGTGAACAGAAGAAAGCCATTGTTGATTTACTCTTCAAAACAAATCGAAAAGTAAC
CGTTAAGCAATTAAAAGAAGATTATTTCAAAAAAATAGAATCTTTTGATAGTGTTGAAATTTCAGGAGTT
GAAGATAGATTTAATGCTTCATTAGGTACCTACCATGATTTGCTAAAAATTATTAAAGATAAAGATTTTT
TGGATAATGAAGAAAATGAAGATATCTTAGAGGATATTGTTTTAACATTGACCTTATTTGAAGATAGGGA
GATGATTGAGGAAAGACTTAAAACATATGCTCACCTCTTTGATGATAAGGTGATGAAACAGCTTAAACGT
CGCCGTTATACTGGTTGGGGACGTTTGTCTCGAAAATTGATTAATGGTATTAGGGATAAGCAATCTGGCA
AAACAATATTAGATTTTTTGAAATCAGATGGTTTTGCCAATCGCAATTTTATGCAGCTGATCCATGATGA
TAGTTTGACATTTAAAGAAGACATTCAAAAAGCACAAGTGTCTGGACAAGGCGATAGTTTACATGAACAT
ATTGCAAATTTAGCTGGTAGCCCTGCTATTAAAAAAGGTATTTTACAGACTGTAAAAGTTGTTGATGAAT
TGGTCAAAGTAATGGGGCGGCATAAGCCAGAAAATATCGTTATTGAAATGGCACGTGAAAATCAGACAAC
TCAAAAGGGCCAGAAAAATTCGCGAGAGCGTATGAAACGAATCGAAGAAGGTATCAAAGAATTAGGAAGT
CAGATTCTTAAAGAGCATCCTGTTGAAAATACTCAATTGCAAAATGAAAAGCTCTATCTCTATTATCTCC
AAAATGGAAGAGACATGTATGTGGACCAAGAATTAGATATTAATCGTTTAAGTGATTATGATGTCGATCA
CATTGTTCCACAAAGTTTCCTTAAAGACGATTCAATAGACAATAAGGTCTTAACGCGTTCTGATAAAAAT
CGTGGTAAATCGGATAACGTTCCAAGTGAAGAAGTAGTCAAAAAGATGAAAAACTATTGGAGACAACTTC
TAAACGCCAAGTTAATCACTCAACGTAAGTTTGATAATTTAACGAAAGCTGAACGTGGAGGTTTGAGTGA
ACTTGATAAAGCTGGTTTTATCAAACGCCAATTGGTTGAAACTCGCCAAATCACTAAGCATGTGGCACAA
ATTTTGGATAGTCGCATGAATACTAAATACGATGAAAATGATAAACTTATTCGAGAGGTTAAAGTGATTA
CCTTAAAATCTAAATTAGTTTCTGACTTCCGAAAAGATTTCCAATTCTATAAAGTACGTGAGATTAACAA
TTACCATCATGCCCATGATGCGTATCTAAATGCCGTCGTTGGAACTGCTTTGATTAAGAAATATCCAAAA
CTTGAATCGGAGTTTGTCTATGGTGATTATAAAGTTTATGATGTTCGTAAAATGATTGCTAAGTCTGAGC
AAGAAATAGGCAAAGCAACCGCAAAATATTTCTTTTACTCTAATATCATGAACTTCTTCAAAACAGAAAT
TACACTTGCAAATGGAGAGATTCGCAAACGCCCTCTAATCGAAACTAATGGGGAAACTGGAGAAATTGTC
TGGGATAAAGGGCGAGATTTTGCCACAGTGCGCAAAGTATTGTCCATGCCCCAAGTCAATATTGTCAAGA
AAACAGAAGTACAGACAGGCGGATTCTCCAAGGAGTCAATTTTACCAAAAAGAAATTCGGACAAGCTTAT
TGCTCGTAAAAAAGACTGGGATCCAAAAAAATATGGTGGTTTTGATAGTCCAACGGTAGCTTATTCAGTC
CTAGTGGTTGCTAAGGTGGAAAAAGGGAAATCGAAGAAGTTAAAATCCGTTAAAGAGTTACTAGGGATCA
CAATTATGGAAAGAAGTTCCTTTGAAAAAAATCCGATTGACTTTTTAGAAGCTAAAGGATATAAGGAAGT
TAAAAAAGACTTAATCATTAAACTACCTAAATATAGTCTTTTTGAGTTAGAAAACGGTCGTAAACGGATG
CTGGCTAGTGCCGGAGAATTACAAAAAGGAAATGAGCTGGCTCTGCCAAGCAAATATGTGAATTTTTTAT
ATTTAGCTAGTCATTATGAAAAGTTGAAGGGTAGTCCAGAAGATAACGAACAAAAACAATTGTTTGTGGA
GCAGCATAAGCATTATTTAGATGAGATTATTGAGCAAATCAGTGAATTTTCTAAGCGTGTTATTTTAGCA
GATGCCAATTTAGATAAAGTTCTTAGTGCATATAACAAACATAGAGACAAACCAATACGTGAACAAGCAG
AAAATATTATTCATTTATTTACGTTGACGAATCTTGGAGCTCCCGCTGCTTTTAAATATTTTGATACAAC
AATTGATCGTAAACGATATACGTCTACAAAAGAAGTTTTAGATGCCACTCTTATCCATCAATCCATCACT
GGTCTTTATGAAACACGCATTGATTTGAGTCAGCTAGGAGGTGACTAATAACATTGGAAGTGGATAACGG
ATCCGCGATCGCGGCGCGCCACCTGGTGGCCGGCCGGTACCACGCGTGCGCGCTGATCCGGCTGCTAACA
AAGCCCGAAAGGAAGCTGAGTTGGCTGCTGCCACCGCTGAGCAATAACTAGCATAACCCCTTGGGGCCTC
TAAACGGGTCTTGAGGGGTTTTTTGCTGAAAGGAGGAACTATATCCGGATATCCACAGGACGGGTGTGGT
CGCCATGATCGCGTAGTCGATAGTGGCTCCAAGTAGCGAAGCGAGCAGGACTGGGCGGCGGCCAAAGCGG
TCGGACAGTGCTCCGAGAACGGGTGCGCATAGAAATTGCATCAACGCATATAGCGCTAGCAGCACGCCAT
AGTGACTGGCGATGCTGTCGGAATGGACGATATCCCGCAAGAGGCCCGGCAGTACCGGCATAACCAAGCC
TATGCCTACAGCATCCAGGGTGACGGTGCCGAGGATGACGATGAGCGCATTGTTAGATTTCATACACGGT
GCCTGACTGCGTTAGCAATTTAACTGTGATAAACTACCGCATTAAAGCTTATCGATGATAAGCTGTCAAA
CATGAGAATTCTTGAAGACGAAAGGGCCTCGTGATACGCCTATTTTTATAGGTTAATGTCATGATAATAA
TGGTTTCTTAGACGTCAGGTGGCACTTTTCGGGGAAATGTGCGCGGAACCCCTATTTGTTTATTTTTCTA
AATACATTCAAATATGTATCCGCTCATGAGACAATAACCCTGATAAATGCTTCAATAACATTGAAAAAGG
AAGAGTATGAGTATTCAACATTTCCGTGTCGCCCTTATTCCCTTTTTTGCGGCATTTTGCCTTCCTGTTT
TTGCTCACCCAGAAACGCTGGTGAAAGTAAAAGATGCTGAAGATCAGTTGGGTGCACGAGTGGGTTACAT
CGAACTGGATCTCAACAGCGGTAAGATCCTTGAGAGTTTTCGCCCCGAAGAACGTTTTCCAATGATGAGC
ACTTTTAAAGTTCTGCTATGTGGCGCGGTATTATCCCGTGTTGACGCCGGGCAAGAGCAACTCGGTCGCC
GCATACACTATTCTCAGAATGACTTGGTTGAGTACTCACCAGTCACAGAAAAGCATCTTACGGATGGCAT
GACAGTAAGAGAATTATGCAGTGCTGCCATAACCATGAGTGATAACACTGCGGCCAACTTACTTCTGACA
ACGATCGGAGGACCGAAGGAGCTAACCGCTTTTTTGCACAACATGGGGGATCATGTAACTCGCCTTGATC
GTTGGGAACCGGAGCTGAATGAAGCCATACCAAACGACGAGCGTGACACCACGATGCCTGCAGCAATGGC
AACAACGTTGCGCAAACTATTAACTGGCGAACTACTTACTCTAGCTTCCCGGCAACAATTAATAGACTGG
ATGGAGGCGGATAAAGTTGCAGGACCACTTCTGCGCTCGGCCCTTCCGGCTGGCTGGTTTATTGCTGATA
AATCTGGAGCCGGTGAGCGTGGGTCTCGCGGTATCATTGCAGCACTGGGGCCAGATGGTAAGCCCTCCCG
TATCGTAGTTATCTACACGACGGGGAGTCAGGCAACTATGGATGAACGAAATAGACAGATCGCTGAGATA
GGTGCCTCACTGATTAAGCATTGGTAACTGTCAGACCAAGTTTACTCATATATACTTTAGATT
Features (pLannotate 1.2.2; 17 found; start..end, strand, type, name):
    135..723     +  rep_origin     ori: high-copy-number ColE1/pMB1/pBR322/pUC origin of replication
    909..1048    -  misc_feature   bom: basis of mobility region from pBR322
   1150..1341    -  CDS            rop: Rop protein, which maintains plasmids at low copy number; rop
   1358..1738    +  CDS            YPB1_ECOLX: Protein predicted: Swiss-Prot protein existence level 4. From Escherichia coli.
   1980..2880    -  CDS            TcR (fragment): tetracycline efflux protein; tet; confers resistance to tetracycline
   2902..2920    +  promoter       T7 promoter: promoter for bacteriophage T7 RNA polymerase
   3009..3031    +  RBS            RBS: efficient ribosome binding site from bacteriophage T7 gene 10 (Olins and Rangwala, 1989)
   3051..3080    +  CDS            10xHis: 10xHis affinity tag
   3090..4190    +  CDS            MBP: maltose binding protein from E. coli; malE (mutated); This version of the gene does not encode a signal sequence, so MBP will remain in the cytosol.
   4245..4261    +  CDS            TEV site (fragment): tobacco etch virus (TEV) protease recognition and cleavage site
   4272..8376    +  CDS            Cas9 (fragment): Cas9 (Csn1) endonuclease from the Streptococcus pyogenes Type II CRISPR/Cas system generates RNA-guided double strand breaks in DNA
   8461..8510    +  CDS            SET1 (fragment): solubility-enhancement tag derived from T7 phage gene 10B
   8518..8565    +  terminator     T7 terminator: transcription terminator for bacteriophage T7 RNA polymerase
   8591..8883    -  CDS            TcR (fragment): tetracycline efflux protein; tet; confers resistance to tetracycline
   8931..8959    -  promoter       tet promoter: E. coli promoter for tetracycline efflux protein gene
   9072..9176    +  promoter       AmpR promoter: bla
   9177..10037   +  CDS            AmpR: β-lactamase; bla; confers resistance to ampicillin, carbenicillin, and related antibiotics
