[The description below was written by a language model from this plasmid's Addgene catalogue record and pLannotate feature annotations shown in this document.]
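Description:
pSHS212 is a bacterial expression plasmid of about 10 kb, built on the pCT10 backbone, for producing a cysteine-free variant of Streptococcus pyogenes Cas9 in E. coli. It replicates from a ColE1/pMB1-type origin and is selected with ampicillin through a β-lactamase gene under its native promoter. The backbone shows clear pBR322 ancestry: the annotation picks up the bom mobility region, the rop gene, and two fragments of the tetracycline efflux gene with its promoter. These fragments flank the expression cassette, which suggests that the cassette interrupts that gene, so tetracycline resistance is not expected to be functional. The catalogue lists the plasmid as high copy, although a rop coding sequence, which normally restrains copy number, is annotated.

The expression cassette is driven by a T7 promoter with the phage T7 gene 10 ribosome binding site and ends at a T7 terminator, so it requires a host that supplies T7 RNA polymerase. The open reading frame encodes an N-terminal 10xHis tag, a signal-sequence-free (cytosolic) maltose binding protein, a TEV protease recognition site, and then the roughly 4.1 kb Cas9 coding sequence carrying the C80S and C574S substitutions. This layout allows affinity purification through the His tag, with MBP commonly used to aid solubility, followed by removal of the tags with TEV protease. A short match to a T7 gene 10B-derived solubility tag between Cas9 and the terminator is probably residual vector sequence rather than a deliberate fusion. Replacing both native cysteines gives a Cas9 protein lacking thiol groups. Such a protein is typically a starting point for introducing single cysteines for site-specific labelling, which fits the associated study of conformational control of DNA cleavage, although the record does not state this use explicitly.
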