Addgene plasmid #87346: pSHS212
Purpose: Cysteine-free (C80S/C574S) S. pyogenes Cas9 expression plasmid
Depositing lab: Jennifer Doudna. Depositing organization: University of California, Berkeley. Publication: Conformational control of DNA target cleavage by CRISPR-Cas9. Sternberg SH, LaFrance B, Kaplan M, Doudna JA. Nature. 2015 Nov 5;527(7576):110-3. doi: 10.1038/nature15544. Epub 2015 Oct 28. PubMed 26524520.
Backbone
  Vector backbone: pCT10
  Backbone size w/o insert (bp): 6000
  Total vector size (bp): 10000
  Vector type: Bacterial Expression
Growth in bacteria
  Bacterial resistance: Ampicillin, 100 μg/mL
  Growth temperature: 37°C
  Growth strain: DH5alpha
  Copy number: High Copy
Gene/Insert
  Gene/Insert name: Cas9
  Species: S. pyogenes
  Insert size (bp): 4100
  Mutation: C80S/C574S
  Promoter: T7
  Tag / fusion protein: His-MBP (N terminal on backbone)
  Cloning method: Unknown
  Sequencing primers: 5′ CGCAGACTAATTCGAGCTCG; 3′ GAAAGGAAGCTGAGTTGGCTG
Resource information
  A portion of this plasmid was derived from a plasmid made by: Sternberg et al.
Terms and licenses: Academic/Nonprofit Terms; Industry Terms: Not Available to Industry
How to cite: pSHS212 was a gift from Jennifer Doudna (Addgene plasmid # 87346 ; http://n2t.net/addgene:87346 ; RRID:Addgene_87346)
